Addgene plasmid #184748: TTR C10S S85C I84S
Purpose: bacterial expression of human TTR mutants
Depositing lab: Peter Wright. Depositing organization: Scripps California (The Scripps Research Institute). Publication: Thermodynamic Stability and Aggregation Kinetics of EF Helix and EF Loop Variants of Transthyretin. Ferguson JA, Sun X, Dyson HJ, Wright PE. Biochemistry. 2021 Mar 16;60(10):756-764. doi: 10.1021/acs.biochem.1c00073. Epub 2021 Mar 1. PubMed 33645214.
Backbone
  Vector backbone: pet29
  Backbone manufacturer: emdmillipore
  Backbone size w/o insert (bp): 5371
  Total vector size (bp): 5758
  Vector type: Bacterial Expression
Growth in bacteria
  Bacterial resistance: Kanamycin, 50 μg/mL
  Growth temperature: 37°C
  Growth strain: DH5alpha
  Copy number: Low Copy
Gene/Insert
  Gene/Insert name: TTR
  Species: H. sapiens (human)
  Insert size (bp): 387
  Mutation: C10S, S85C, I84S
  Entrez Gene: TTR (a.k.a. ATTR, CTS, CTS1, HEL111, HsT2651, PALB, TBPA, TTN)
  Promoter: T7
  Cloning method: Ligation Independent Cloning
  Sequencing primers: 5′ T7; 3′ T7
Resource information
  A portion of this plasmid was derived from a plasmid made by: We made mutations on the wild type construct received from the Kelly lab. Description of wild type TTR plasmid generation in supplementary info of this reference : https://pubs.acs.org/doi/abs/10.1021/cb5004477
Terms and licenses: Academic/Nonprofit Terms; Industry Terms: Not Available to Industry
How to cite: TTR C10S S85C I84S was a gift from Peter Wright (Addgene plasmid # 184748 ; http://n2t.net/addgene:184748 ; RRID:Addgene_184748)
