[The description below was written by a language model from this plasmid's Addgene catalogue record and pLannotate feature annotations shown in this document.]
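Description:
TTR C10S S85C I84S is a bacterial expression plasmid built on the pET29 backbone for producing a triple-mutant form of human transthyretin (TTR), the thyroid hormone-binding transport protein, in E. coli. It is selected with kanamycin through an aminoglycoside phosphotransferase (KanR) gene. It replicates from a ColE1/pBR322-type origin accompanied by the bom mobility region and the rop gene, which holds copy number down, consistent with the low-copy designation in the catalogue entry. An f1 phage origin is also present. The short tetracycline-resistance fragments and the AmpR promoter fragment picked up by annotation look like backbone remnants rather than functional markers.

The payload is a TTR coding sequence of roughly 380 to 390 bp carrying the substitutions C10S, S85C and I84S. It was made by mutating a wild-type TTR expression construct obtained from another laboratory. The coding sequence sits downstream of a T7 promoter with an adjacent lac operator and the phage T7 gene 10 ribosome binding site, and a T7 terminator follows it. The plasmid-borne lacI gene supplies lac repressor, so transcription needs a host that provides T7 RNA polymerase and is induced with IPTG. No affinity tag is recorded. The brief hit to a T7 gene 10B-derived solubility tag lies after the TTR reading frame and may be only a vector sequence match.

The associated study concerns the thermodynamic stability and aggregation kinetics of TTR variants in the EF helix and EF loop. The record does not explain the rationale for each substitution. The sequenced record is 5,593 nt, slightly shorter than the 5,758 bp total listed in the catalogue.
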