Features (pLannotate 1.2.2; 18 found; start..end, strand, type, name):
     12..370     +  rep_origin     f1 ori (sequence partly withheld): f1 bacteriophage origin of replication; arrow indicates direction of (+) strand synthesis
    493..550     +  promoter       AmpR promoter (fragment): bla
    559..1374    -  CDS            KanR: aminoglycoside phosphotransferase; aph(3')-Ia; confers resistance to kanamycin in bacteria or G418 (Geneticin®) in eukaryotes
   1496..2084    +  rep_origin     ori: high-copy-number ColE1/pMB1/pBR322/pUC origin of replication
   2270..2409    -  misc_feature   bom: basis of mobility region from pBR322
   2511..2702    -  CDS            rop: Rop protein, which maintains plasmids at low copy number; rop
   2719..3099    +  CDS            YPB1_ECOLX: Protein predicted: Swiss-Prot protein existence level 4. From Escherichia coli.
   3171..3462    -  CDS            TcR (fragment): tetracycline efflux protein; tet; confers resistance to tetracycline
   3477..3498    -  protein_bind   CAP binding site: CAP binding activates transcription in the presence of cAMP. E. coli catabolite activator protein
   3511..4593    -  CDS            lacI: lac repressor; lacI; The lac repressor binds to the lac operator to inhibit transcription in E. coli. This inhibition can be relieved by adding lactose or isopropyl-β-D-thiogalactopyranoside (IPTG).
   4594..4671    -  promoter       lacI promoter: lacI
   4679..4958    -  CDS            TcR (fragment): tetracycline efflux protein; tet; confers resistance to tetracycline
   4984..5002    +  promoter       T7 promoter: promoter for bacteriophage T7 RNA polymerase
   5003..5027    +  protein_bind   lac operator: The lac repressor binds to the lac operator to inhibit transcription in E. coli. This inhibition can be relieved by adding lactose or isopropyl-β-D-thiogalactopyranoside (IPTG). lac repressor encoded by lacI
   5042..5064    +  RBS            RBS: efficient ribosome binding site from bacteriophage T7 gene 10 (Olins and Rangwala, 1989)
   5075..5455    +  CDS            TTR (fragment): TTHY_HUMAN - Also known as PALB. Experimental evidence at protein level: Swiss-Prot protein existence level 1. Thyroid hormone-binding protein. Probably transports thyroxine from the bloodstream to the brain. From Homo sapiens (Human).
   5471..5513    +  CDS            SET1 (fragment): solubility-enhancement tag derived from T7 phage gene 10B
   5521..5568    +  terminator     T7 terminator: transcription terminator for bacteriophage T7 RNA polymerase
>Addgene plasmid #184748 | TTR C10S S85C I84S | addgene full sequence | sequence record 366004 | Addgene NGS Result
TGGCGAATGGG
[124 nt withheld, positions 12-135]
C
[91 nt withheld, positions 137-227]
A
[49 nt withheld, positions 229-277]
CCTTTGACGTTGGAGTCCACGTTCTTT
[37 nt withheld, positions 305-341]
ACCCTATCTCGGTCTATTCTTTTGATTTATAAGGGATTTTGCCGATTTTGGCCTATTGGTTAAAAAATGA
GCTGATTTAACAAAAATTTAACGCGAATTTTAACAAAATATTAACGCTTACAATTTAGGTGGCACTTTTC
GGGGAAATGTGCGCGGAACCCCTATTTGTTTATTTTTCTAAATACATTCAAATATGTATCCGCTCATGAA
TTAATTCTTAGAAAAACTCATCGAGCATCAAATGAAACTGCAATTTATTCATATCAGGATTATCAATACC
ATATTTTTGAAAAAGCCGTTTCTGTAATGAAGGAGAAAACTCACCGAGGCAGTTCCATAGGATGGCAAGA
TCCTGGTATCGGTCTGCGATTCCGACTCGTCCAACATCAATACAACCTATTAATTTCCCCTCGTCAAAAA
TAAGGTTATCAAGTGAGAAATCACCATGAGTGACGACTGAATCCGGTGAGAATGGCAAAAGTTTATGCAT
TTCTTTCCAGACTTGTTCAACAGGCCAGCCATTACGCTCGTCATCAAAATCACTCGCATCAACCAAACCG
TTATTCATTCGTGATTGCGCCTGAGCGAGACGAAATACGCGATCGCTGTTAAAAGGACAATTACAAACAG
GAATCGAATGCAACCGGCGCAGGAACACTGCCAGCGCATCAACAATATTTTCACCTGAATCAGGATATTC
TTCTAATACCTGGAATGCTGTTTTCCCGGGGATCGCAGTGGTGAGTAACCATGCATCATCAGGAGTACGG
ATAAAATGCTTGATGGTCGGAAGAGGCATAAATTCCGTCAGCCAGTTTAGTCTGACCATCTCATCTGTAA
CATCATTGGCAACGCTACCTTTGCCATGTTTCAGAAACAACTCTGGCGCATCGGGCTTCCCATACAATCG
ATAGATTGTCGCACCTGATTGCCCGACATTATCGCGAGCCCATTTATACCCATATAAATCAGCATCCATG
TTGGAATTTAATCGCGGCCTAGAGCAAGACGTTTCCCGTTGAATATGGCTCATAACACCCCTTGTATTAC
TGTTTATGTAAGCAGACAGTTTTATTGTTCATGACCAAAATCCCTTAACGTGAGTTTTCGTTCCACTGAG
CGTCAGACCCCGTAGAAAAGATCAAAGGATCTTCTTGAGATCCTTTTTTTCTGCGCGTAATCTGCTGCTT
GCAAACAAAAAAACCACCGCTACCAGCGGTGGTTTGTTTGCCGGATCAAGAGCTACCAACTCTTTTTCCG
AAGGTAACTGGCTTCAGCAGAGCGCAGATACCAAATACTGTCCTTCTAGTGTAGCCGTAGTTAGGCCACC
ACTTCAAGAACTCTGTAGCACCGCCTACATACCTCGCTCTGCTAATCCTGTTACCAGTGGCTGCTGCCAG
TGGCGATAAGTCGTGTCTTACCGGGTTGGACTCAAGACGATAGTTACCGGATAAGGCGCAGCGGTCGGGC
TGAACGGGGGGTTCGTGCACACAGCCCAGCTTGGAGCGAACGACCTACACCGAACTGAGATACCTACAGC
GTGAGCTATGAGAAAGCGCCACGCTTCCCGAAGGGAGAAAGGCGGACAGGTATCCGGTAAGCGGCAGGGT
CGGAACAGGAGAGCGCACGAGGGAGCTTCCAGGGGGAAACGCCTGGTATCTTTATAGTCCTGTCGGGTTT
CGCCACCTCTGACTTGAGCGTCGATTTTTGTGATGCTCGTCAGGGGGGCGGAGCCTATGGAAAAACGCCA
GCAACGCGGCCTTTTTACGGTTCCTGGCCTTTTGCTGGCCTTTTGCTCACATGTTCTTTCCTGCGTTATC
CCCTGATTCTGTGGATAACCGTATTACCGCCTTTGAGTGAGCTGATACCGCTCGCCGCAGCCGAACGACC
GAGCGCAGCGAGTCAGTGAGCGAGGAAGCGGAAGAGCGCCTGATGCGGTATTTTCTCCTTACGCATCTGT
GCGGTATTTCACACCGCAATGGTGCACTCTCAGTACAATCTGCTCTGATGCCGCATAGTTAAGCCAGTAT
ACACTCCGCTATCGCTACGTGACTGGGTCATGGCTGCGCCCCGACACCCGCCAACACCCGCTGACGCGCC
CTGACGGGCTTGTCTGCTCCCGGCATCCGCTTACAGACAAGCTGTGACCGTCTCCGGGAGCTGCATGTGT
CAGAGGTTTTCACCGTCATCACCGAAACGCGCGAGGCAGCTGCGGTAAAGCTCATCAGCGTGGTCGTGAA
GCGATTCACAGATGTCTGCCTGTTCATCCGCGTCCAGCTCGTTGAGTTTCTCCAGAAGCGTTAATGTCTG
GCTTCTGATAAAGCGGGCCATGTTAAGGGCGGTTTTTTCCTGTTTGGTCACTGATGCCTCCGTGTAAGGG
GGATTTCTGTTCATGGGGGTAATGATACCGATGAAACGAGAGAGGATGCTCACGATACGGGTTACTGATG
ATGAACATGCCCGGTTACTGGAACGTTGTGAGGGTAAACAACTGGCGGTATGGATGCGGCGGGACCAGAG
AAAAATCACTCAGGGTCAATGCCAGCGCTTCGTTAATACAGATGTAGGTGTTCCACAGGGTAGCCAGCAG
CATCCTGCGATGCAGATCCGGAACATAATGGTGCAGGGCGCTGACTTCCGCGTTTCCAGACTTTACGAAA
CACGGAAACCGAAGACCATTCATGTTGTTGCTCAGGTCGCAGACGTTTTGCAGCAGCAGTCGCTTCACGT
TCGCTCGCGTATCGGTGATTCATTCTGCTAACCAGTAAGGCAACCCCGCCAGCCTAGCCGGGTCCTCAAC
GACAGGAGCACGATCATGCGCACCCGTGGGGCCGCCATGCCGGCGATAATGGCCTGCTTCTCGCCGAAAC
GTTTGGTGGCGGGACCAGTGACGAAGGCTTGAGCGAGGGCGTGCAAGATTCCGAATACCGCAAGCGACAG
GCCGATCATCGTCGCGCTCCAGCGAAAGCGGTCCTCGCCGAAAATGACCCAGAGCGCTGCCGGCACCTGT
CCTACGAGTTGCATGATAAAGAAGACAGTCATAAGTGCGGCGACGATAGTCATGCCCCGCGCCCACCGGA
AGGAGCTGACTGGGTTGAAGGCTCTCAAGGGCATCGGTCGAGATCCCGGTGCCTAATGAGTGAGCTAACT
TACATTAATTGCGTTGCGCTCACTGCCCGCTTTCCAGTCGGGAAACNTGTCGTGCCAGCTGCATTAATGA
ATCGGCCAACGCGCGGGGAGAGGCGGTTTGCGTATTGGGCGCCAGGGTGGTTTTTCTTTTCACCAGTGAG
ACGGGCAACAGCTGATTGCCCTTCACCGCCTGGCCCTGAGAGAGTTGCAGCAAGCGGTCCACGCTGGTTT
GCCCCAGCAGGCGAAAATCCTGTTTGATGGTGGTTAACGGCGGGATATAACATGAGCTGTCTTCGGTATC
GTCGTATCCCACTACCGAGATGTCCGCACCAACGCGCAGCCCGGACTCGGTAATGGCGCGCATTGCGCCC
AGCGCCATCTGATCGTTGGCAACCAGCATCGCAGTGGGAACGATGCCCTCATTCAGCATTTGCATGGTTT
GTTGAAAACCGGACATGGCACTCCAGTCGCCTTCCCGTTCCGCTATCGGCTGAATTTGATTGCGAGTGAG
ATATTTATGCCAGCCAGCCAGACGCAGACGCGCCGAGACAGAACTTAATGGGCCCGCTAACAGCGCGATT
TGCTGGTGACCCAATGCGACCAGATGCTCCACGCCCAGTCGCGTACCGTCTTCATGGGAGAAAATAATAC
TGTTGATGGGTGTCTGGTCAGAGACATCAAGAAATAACGCCGGAACATTAGTGCAGGCAGCTTCCACAGC
AATGGCATCCTGGTCATCCAGCGGATAGTTAATGATCAGCCCACTGACGCGTTGCGCGAGAAGATTGTGC
ACCGCCGCTTTACAGGCTTCGACGCCGCTTCGTTCTACCATCGACACCACCACGCTGGCACCCAGTTGAT
CGGCGCGAGATTTAATCGCCGCGACAATTTGCGACGGCGCGTGCAGGGCCAGACTGGAGGTGGCAACGCC
AATCAGCAACGACTGTTTGCCCGCCAGTTGTTGTGCCACGCGGTTGGGAATGTAATTCAGCTCCGCCATC
GCCGCTTCCACTTTTTCCCGCGTTTTCGCAGAAACGTGGCTGGCCTGGTTCACCACGCGGGAAACGGTCT
GATAAGAGACACCGGCATACTCTGCGACATCGTATAACGTTACTGGTTTCACATTCACCACCCTGAATTG
ACTCTCTTCCGGGCGCTATCATGCCATACCGCGAAAGGTTTTGCGCCATTCGATGGTGTCCGGGATCTCG
ACGCTCTCCCTTATGCGACTCCTGCATTAGGAAGCAGCCCAGTAGTAGGTTGAGGCCGTTGAGCACCGCC
GCCGCAAGGAATGGTGCATGCAAGGAGATGGCGCCCAACAGTCCCCCGGCCACGGGGCCTGCCACCATAC
CCACGCCGAAACAAGCGCTCATGAGCCCGAAGTGGCGAGCCCGATCTTCCCCATCGGTGATGTCGGCGAT
ATAGGCGCCAGCAACCGCACCTGTGGCGCCGGTGATGCCGGCCACGATGCGTCCGGCGTAGAGGATCGAG
ATCGATCTCGATCCCGCGAAATTAATACGACTCACTATAGGGGAATTGTGAGCGGATAACAATTCCCCTC
TAGAAATAATTTTGTTTAACTTTAAGAAGGAGATATACATATGGGTCCTACGGGCACCGGTGAATCCAAG
AGTCCTCTGATGGTCAAAGTTCTAGATGCTGTCCGAGGCAGTCCTGCCATCAATGTGGCCGTGCATGTGT
TCAGAAAGGCTGCTGATGACACCTGGGAGCCATTTGCCTCTGGGAAAACCAGTGAGTCTGGAGAGCTGCA
TGGGCTCACAACTGAGGAGGAATTTGTAGAAGGGATATACAAAGTGGAAATAGACACCAAATCTTACTGG
AAGGCACTTGGCAGCTGCCCATTCCATGAGCATGCAGAGGTGGTATTCACAGCCAACGACTCCGGCCCCC
GCCGCTACACCATTGCCGCCCTGCTGAGCCCCTACTCCTATTCCACCACGGCTGTCGTCACCAATCCCAA
GGAATGAGATCCGGCTGCTACAAAGCCCGAAAGGAAGCTGAGTTGGCTGCTGCCACCGCTGAGCAATAAC
TAGCATAACCCCTTGGGGCCTCTAAACGGGTCTTGAGGGGTTTTTTGCTGAAAGGAGGAACTATATCCGG
AT
