>Addgene plasmid #184748 | TTR C10S S85C I84S | depositor partial sequence | sequence record 358351 | T7 promoter to terminator
AACCGCACCTGTGGCGCCGGTGATGCCGGCCACGATGCGTCCGGCGTAGAGGATCGAGATCGATCTCGAT
CCCGCGAAATTAATACGACTCACTATAGGGGAATTGTGAGCGGATAACAATTCCCCTCTAGAAATAATTT
TGTTTAACTTTAAGAAGGAGATATACATATGGGTCCTACGGGCACCGGTGAATCCAAGAGTCCTCTGATG
GTCAAAGTTCTAGATGCTGTCCGAGGCAGTCCTGCCATCAATGTGGCCGTGCATGTGTTCAGAAAGGCTG
CTGATGACACCTGGGAGCCATTTGCCTCTGGGAAAACCAGTGAGTCTGGAGAGCTGCATGGGCTCACAAC
TGAGGAGGAATTTGTAGAAGGGATATACAAAGTGGAAATAGACACCAAATCTTACTGGAAGGCACTTGGC
AGCTGCCCATTCCATGAGCATGCAGAGGTGGTATTCACAGCCAACGACTCCGGCCCCCGCCGCTACACCA
TTGCCGCCCTGCTGAGCCCCTACTCCTATTCCACCACGGCTGTCGTCACCAATCCCAAGGAATGAGATCC
GGCTGCTACAAAGCCCGAAAGGAAGCTGAGTTGGCTGCTGCCACCGCTGAGCAATAACTAGCATAACCCC
